>Addgene plasmid #24747 | p5189 pSUPER-shRNA-GFP | addgene full sequence | sequence record 247526 | Addgene NGS Result
TGAAAGACCCCACCTGTAGGTTTGGCAAGCTAGCTTAAGTAACGCCATTTTGCAAGGCATGGAAAATACA
TAACTGAGAATAGAGAAGTTCAGATCAAGGTTAGGAACAGAGAGACAGCAGAATATGGGCCAAACAGGAT
ATCTGTGGTAAGCAGTTCCTGCCCCGGCTCAGGGCCAAGAACAGATGGTCCCCAGATGCGGTCCCGCCCT
CAGCAGTTTCTAGAGAACCATCAGATGTTTCCAGGGTGCCCCAAGGACCTGAAATGACCCTGTGCCTTAT
TTGAACTAACCAATCAGTTCGCTTCTCGCTTCTGTTCGCGCGCTTCTGCTCCCCGAGCTCAATAAAAGAG
CCCACAACCCCTCACTCGGCGCGCCAGTCCTCCGATAGACTGCGTCGCCCGGGTACCCGTATTCCCAATA
AAGCCTCTTGCTGTTTGCATCCGAATCGTGGACTCGCTGATCCTTGGGAGGGTCTCCTCAGATTGATTGA
CTGCCCACCTCGGGGGTCTTTCATTTGGAGGTTCCACCGAGATTTGGAGACCCCTGCCCAGGGACCACCG
ACCCCCCCGCCGGGAGGTAAGCTGGCCAGCGGTCGTTTCGTGTCTGTCTCTGTCTTTGTGCGTGTTTGTG
CCGGCATCTAATGTTTGCGCCTGCGTCTGTACTAGTTAGCTAACTAGCTCTGTATCTGGCGGACCCGTGG
TGGAACTGACGAGTTCTGAACACCCGGCCGCAACCCTGGGAGACGTCCCAGGGACTTTGGGGGCCGTTTT
TGTGGCCCGACCTGAGGAAGGGAGTCGATGTGGAATCCGACCCCGTCAGGATATGTGGTTCTGGTAGGAG
ACGAGAACCTAAAACAGTTCCCGCCTCCGTCTGAATTTTTGCTTTCGGTTTGGAACCGAAGCCGCGCGTC
TTGTCTGCTGCAGCGCTGCAGCATCGTTCTGTGTTGTCTCTGTCTGACTGTGTTTCTGTATTTGTCTGAA
AATTAGGGCCAGACTGTTACCACTCCCTTAAGTTTGACCTTAGGTCACTGGAAAGATGTCGAGCGGATCG
CTCACAACCAGTCGGTAGATGTCAAGAAGAGACGTTGGGTTACCTTCTGCTCTGCAGAATGGCCAACCTT
TAACGTCGGATGGCCGCGAGACGGCACCTTTAACCGAGACCTCATCACCCAGGTTAAGATCAAGGTCTTT
TCACCTGGCCCGCATGGACACCCAGACCAGGTCCCCTACATCGTGACCTGGGAAGCCTTGGCTTTTGACC
CCCCTCCCTGGGTCAAGCCCTTTGTACACCCTAAGCCTCCGCCTCCTCTTCCTCCATCCGCCCCGTCTCT
CCCCCTTGAACCTCCTCGTTCGACCCCGCCTCGATCCTCCCTTTATCCAGCCCTCACTCCTTCTCTAGGC
GCCGGAATTAGATCGATCTCTCGAGGTCGACGGTATCGATAAGCTTTTCCAAAAAGCAAGCTGACCCTGA
AGTTCTCTCTTGAAGAACTTCAGGGTCAGCTTGCGGGGATCTGTGGTCTCATACAGAACTTATAAGATTC
CCAAATCCAAAGACATTTCACGTTTATGGTGATTTCCCAGAACACATAGCGACATGCAAATATTGCAGGG
CGCCACTCCCCTGTCCCTCACAGCCATCTTCCTGCCAGGGCGCACGCGCGCTGGGTGTTCCCGCCTAGTG
ACACTGGGCCCGCGATTCCTTGGAGCGGGTTGATGACGTCAGCGTTCGAATTCTACCGGGTAGGGGAGGC
GCTTTTCCCAAGGCAGTCTGGAGCATGCGCTTTAGCAGCCCCGCTGGGCACTTGGCGCTACACAAGTGGC
CTCTGGCCTCGCACACATTCCACATCCACCGGTAGGCGCCAACCGGCTCCGTTCTTTGGTGGCCCCTTCG
CGCCACCTTCTACTCCTCCCCTAGTCAGGAAGTTCCCCCCCGCCCCGCAGCTCGCGTCGTGCAGGACGTG
ACAAATGGAAGTAGCACGTCTCACTAGTCTCGTGCAGATGGACAGCACCGCTGAGCAATGGAAGCGGGTA
GGCCTTTGGGGCAGCGGCCAATAGCAGCTTTGCTCCTTCGCTTTCTGGGCTCAGAGGCTGGGAAGGGGTG
GGTCCGGGGGCGGGCTCAGGGGCGGGCTCAGGGGCGGGGCGGGCGCCCGAAGGTCCTCCGGAGGCCCGGC
ATTCTGCACGCTTCAAAAGCGCACGTCTGCCGCGCTGTTCTCCTCTTCCTCATCTCCGGGCCTTTCGACC
TGCAGCCCAAGCTAGCTTACCATGACCGAGTACAAGCCCACGGTGCGCCTCGCCACCCGCGACGACGTCC
CCAGGGCCGTACGCACCCTCGCCGCCGCGTTCGCCGACTACCCCGCCACGCGCCACACCGTCGATCCGGA
CCGCCACATCGAGCGGGTCACCGAGCTGCAAGAACTCTTCCTCACGCGCGTCGGGCTCGACATCGGCAAG
GTGTGGGTCGCGGACGACGGCGCCGCGGTGGCGGTCTGGACCACGCCGGAGAGCGTCGAAGCGGGGGCGG
TGTTCGCCGAGATCGGCCCGCGCATGGCCGAGTTGAGCGGTTCCCGGCTGGCCGCGCAGCAACAGATGGA
AGGCCTCCTGGCGCCGCACCGGCCCAAGGAGCCCGCGTGGTTCCTGGCCACCGTCGGCGTCTCGCCCGAC
CACCAGGGCAAGGGTCTGGGCAGCGCCGTCGTGCTCCCCGGAGTGGAGGCGGCCGAGCGCGCCGGGGTGC
CCGCCTTCCTGGAGACCTCCGCGCCCCGCAACCTCCCCTTCTACGAGCGGCTCGGCTTCACCGTCACCGC
CGACGTCGAGGTGCCCGAAGGACCGCGCACCTGGTGCATGACCCGCAAGCCCGGTGCCTGACGCCCGCCC
CACGACCCGCAGCGCCCGACCGAAAGGAGCGCACGACCCCATGCATCGATAAAATAAAAGATTTTATTTA
GTCTCCAGAAAAAGGGGGGAATGAAAGACCCCACCTGTAGGTTTGGCAAGCTAGAGAACCATCAGATGTT
TCCAGGGTGCCCCAAGGACCTGAAATGACCCTGTGCCTTATTTGAACTAACCAATCAGTTCGCTTCTCGC
TTCTGTTCGCGCGCTTCTGCTCCCCGAGCTCAATAAAAGAGCCCACAACCCCTCACTCGGCGCGCCAGTC
CTCCGATAGACTGCGTCGCCCGGGTACCCGTGTATCCAATAAACCCTCTTGCAGTTGCATCCGACTTGTG
GTCTCGCTGTTCCTTGGGAGGGTCTCCTCTGAGTGATTGACTACCCGTCAGCGGGGGTCTTTCATGGGTA
ACAGTTTCTTGAAGTTGGAGAACAACATTCTGAGGGTAGGAGTCGAATATTAAGTAATCCTGACTCAATT
AGCCACTGTTTTGAATCCACATACTCCAATACTCCTGAAATAGTTCATTATGGACAGCGCAGAAAGAGCT
GGGGAGAATTGTGAAATTGTTATCCGCTCACAATTCCACACAACATACGAGCCGGAAGCATAAAGTGTAA
AGCCTGGGGTGCCTAATGAGTGAGCTAACTCACATTAATTGCGTTGCGCTCACTGCCCGCTTTCCAGTCG
GGAAACCTGTCGTGCCAGCTGCATTAATGAATCGGCCAACGCGCGGGGAGAGGCGGTTTGCGTATTGGGC
GCTCTTCCGCTTCCTCGCTCACTGACTCGCTGCGCTCGGTCGTTCGGCTGCGGCGAGCGGTATCAGCTCA
CTCAAAGGCGGTAATACGGTTATCCACAGAATCAGGGGATAACGCAGGAAAGAACATGTGAGCAAAAGGC
CAGCAAAAGGCCAGGAACCGTAAAAAGGCCGCGTTGCTGGCGTTTTTCCATAGGCTCCGCCCCCCTGACG
AGCATCACAAAAATCGACGCTCAAGTCAGAGGTGGCGAAACCCGACAGGACTATAAAGATACCAGGCGTT
TCCCCCTGGAAGCTCCCTCGTGCGCTCTCCTGTTCCGACCCTGCCGCTTACCGGATACCTGTCCGCCTTT
CTCCCTTCGGGAAGCGTGGCGCTTTCTCATAGCTCACGCTGTAGGTATCTCAGTTCGGTGTAGGTCGTTC
GCTCCAAGCTGGGCTGTGTGCACGAACCCCCCGTTCAGCCCGACCGCTGCGCCTTATCCGGTAACTATCG
TCTTGAGTCCAACCCGGTAAGACACGACTTATCGCCACTGGCAGCAGCCACTGGTAACAGGATTAGCAGA
GCGAGGTATGTAGGCGGTGCTACAGAGTTCTTGAAGTGGTGGCCTAACTACGGCTACACTAGAAGAACAG
TATTTGGTATCTGCGCTCTGCTGAAGCCAGTTACCTTCGGAAAAAGAGTTGGTAGCTCTTGATCCGGCAA
ACAAACCACCGCTGGTAGCGGTGGTTTTTTTGTTTGCAAGCAGCAGATTACGCGCAGAAAAAAAGGATCT
CAAGAAGATCCTTTGATCTTTTCTACGGGGTCTGACGCTCAGTGGAACGAAAACTCACGTTAAGGGATTT
TGGTCATGAGATTATCAAAAAGGATCTTCACCTAGATCCTTTTAAATTAAAAATGAAGTTTTAAATCAAT
CTAAAGTATATATGAGTAAACTTGGTCTGACAGTTACCAATGCTTAATCAGTGAGGCACCTATCTCAGCG
ATCTGTCTATTTCGTTCATCCATAGTTGCCTGACTCCCCGTCGTGTAGATAACTACGATACGGGAGGGCT
TACCATCTGGCCCCAGTGCTGCAATGATACCGCGAGACCCACGCTCACCGGCTCCAGATTTATCAGCAAT
AAACCAGCCAGCCGGAAGGGCCGAGCGCAGAAGTGGTCCTGCAACTTTATCCGCCTCCATCCAGTCTATT
AATTGTTGCCGGGAAGCTAGAGTAAGTAGTTCGCCAGTTAATAGTTTGCGCAACGTTGTTGCCATTGCTA
CAGGCATCGTGGTGTCACGCTCGTCGTTTGGTATGGCTTCATTCAGCTCCGGTTCCCAACGATCAAGGCG
AGTTACATGATCCCCCATGTTGTGCAAAAAAGCGGTTAGCTCCTTCGGTCCTCCGATCGTTGTCAGAAGT
AAGTTGGCCGCAGTGTTATCACTCATGGTTATGGCAGCACTGCATAATTCTCTTACTGTCATGCCATCCG
TAAGATGCTTTTCTGTGACTGGTGAGTACTCAACCAAGTCATTCTGAGAATAGTGTATGCGGCGACCGAG
TTGCTCTTGCCCGGCGTCAATACGGGATAATACCGCGCCACATAGCAGAACTTTAAAAGTGCTCATCATT
GGAAAACGTTCTTCGGGGCGAAAACTCTCAAGGATCTTACCGCTGTTGAGATCCAGTTCGATGTAACCCA
CTCGTGCACCCAACTGATCTTCAGCATCTTTTACTTTCACCAGCGTTTCTGGGTGAGCAAAAACAGGAAG
GCAAAATGCCGCAAAAAAGGGAATAAGGGCGACACGGAAATGTTGAATACTCATACTCTTCCTTTTTCAA
TATTATTGAAGCATTTATCAGGGTTATTGTCTCATGAGCGGATACATATTTGAATGTATTTAGAAAAATA
AACAAATAGGGGTTCCGCGCACATTTCCCCGAAAAGTGCCACCTGACGTCTAAGAAACCATTATTATCAT
GACATTAACCTATAAAAATAGGCGTATCACGAGGCCCTTTCGTCTCGCGCGTTTCGGTGATGACGGTGAA
AACCTCTGACACATGCAGCTCCCGGAGACGGTCACAGCTTGTCTGTAAGCGGATGCCGGGAGCAGACAAG
CCCGTCAGGGCGCGTCAGCGGGTGTTGGCGGGTGTCGGGGCTGGCTTAACTATGCGGCATCAGAGCAGAT
TGTACTGAGAGTGCACCATATGCGGTGTGAAATACCGCACAGATGCGTAAGGAGAAAATACCGCATCAGG
CGCCATTCGCCATTCAGGCTGCGCAACTGTTGGGAAGGGCGATCGGTGCGGGCCTCTTCGCTATTACGCC
AGCTGGCGAAAGGGGGATGTGCTGCAAGGCGATTAAGTTGGGTAACGCCAGGGTTTTCCCAGTCACGACG
TTGTAAAACGACGGCGCAAGGAATGGTGCATGCAAGGAGATGGCGCCCAACAGTCCCCCGGCCACGGGGC
CTGCCACCATACCCACGCCGAAACAAGCGCTCATGAGCCCGAAGTGGCGAGCCCGATCTTCCCCATCGGT
GATGTCGGCGATATAGGCGCCAGCAACCGCACCTGTGGCGCCGGTGATGCCGGCCACGATGCGTCCGGCG
TAGAGGCGATTAGTCCAATTTGTTAAAGACAGGATATCAGTGGTCCAGGCTCTAGTTTTGACTCAACAAT
ATCACCAGCTGAAGCCTATAGAGTACGAGCCATAGATAAAATAAAAGATTTTATTTAGTCTCCAGAAAAA
GGGGGGAA
Features (pLannotate 1.2.2; 21 found; start..end, strand, type, name):
    579..920     +  misc_feature   MESV Ψ: packaging signal of murine embryonic stem cell virus
    987..1403    +  CDS            gag (truncated): truncated Moloney murine leukemia virus (MMLV) gag gene lacking the start codon
   1420..1446    -  misc_feature   MCS (fragment): pBluescript multiple cloning site
   1513..1727    -  promoter       H1 promoter: human H1 RNA promoter
   1738..2237    +  promoter       PGK promoter: mouse phosphoglycerate kinase 1 promoter
   2262..2861    +  CDS            PuroR: puromycin N-acetyltransferase; pac from Streptomyces alboniger; confers resistance to puromycin
   2960..2994    +  LTR            3' LTR (ΔU3) (fragment): self-inactivating 3' long terminal repeat (LTR) from Moloney murine leukemia virus
   2991..3285    +  LTR            3' LTR (ΔU3) (fragment): self-inactivating 3' long terminal repeat (LTR) from Moloney murine leukemia virus
   3447..3463    -  protein_bind   lac operator: The lac repressor binds to the lac operator to inhibit transcription in E. coli. This inhibition can be relieved by adding lactose or isopropyl-β-D-thiogalactopyranoside (IPTG). lac repressor encoded by lacI
   3471..3501    -  promoter       lac promoter: promoter for the E. coli lac operon
   3516..3537    -  protein_bind   CAP binding site: CAP binding activates transcription in the presence of cAMP. E. coli catabolite activator protein
   3550..3642    -  CDS            lacI (fragment): lac repressor; lacI; The lac repressor binds to the lac operator to inhibit transcription in E. coli. This inhibition can be relieved by adding lactose or isopropyl-β-D-thiogalactopyranoside (IPTG).
   3825..4413    -  rep_origin     ori: high-copy-number ColE1/pMB1/pBR322/pUC origin of replication
   4584..5444    -  CDS            AmpR: β-lactamase; bla; confers resistance to ampicillin, carbenicillin, and related antibiotics
   5445..5549    -  promoter       AmpR promoter: bla
   5644..5679    +  CDS            rop (fragment): Rop protein, which maintains plasmids at low copy number; rop
   5781..5880    +  misc_feature   bom (fragment): basis of mobility region from pBR322
   5886..6035    -  CDS            lacZα (fragment): LacZα fragment of β-galactosidase; lacZ fragment
   6035..6236    -  CDS            TcR (fragment): tetracycline efflux protein; tet; confers resistance to tetracycline
   6237..6335    +  CDS            env (fragment): murine leukemia virus gPr80 envelope polyprotein precursor; env; proteolytically cleaved into gp70SU and p15TM subunits
   6377..515     +  LTR            5' LTR (across the origin): 5' long terminal repeat from murine embryonic stem cell virus
