[The description below was written by a language model from this plasmid's Addgene catalogue record and pLannotate feature annotations shown in this document.]
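Description:
p5189 pSUPER-shRNA-GFP is an shRNA expression plasmid catalogued on the pSUPER backbone. The repository's sequencing, however, shows that it has the architecture of a retroviral pSUPER-type vector. The listed backbone size of about 3.2 kb does not match the 6,378-nt sequenced record, and the catalogue entry itself notes that quality-control sequencing identified retroviral backbone elements. In bacteria the plasmid replicates from a high-copy ColE1/pUC-type origin and is selected with ampicillin through the bla gene. The small fragments of lacI, rop, bom, lacZα, TcR and env in the annotation appear to be non-functional remnants of earlier cloning vectors.

The retroviral unit is flanked by a murine embryonic stem cell virus 5' LTR and a self-inactivating (ΔU3) Moloney murine leukemia virus 3' LTR. Downstream of the 5' LTR are the MESV Ψ packaging signal and a truncated gag region lacking its start codon, which together support encapsidation of the vector RNA in packaging cells. Within the provirus, a human H1 RNA polymerase III promoter lies in reverse orientation relative to the LTRs. The hairpin itself is not annotated, but it would be expected to sit next to this promoter, near the residual pBluescript polylinker fragment. The insert is a short hairpin RNA directed against GFP, although the record lists the insert species as human. A separate mouse PGK promoter drives puromycin N-acetyltransferase, allowing selection of transfected or transduced mammalian cells. Because the 3' LTR is self-inactivating, LTR-driven transcription is lost after integration, leaving the internal H1 and PGK promoters active.

The record gives no explicit purpose. A GFP-targeting hairpin would typically serve to silence GFP or as a non-targeting control in knockdown experiments, and the associated publication concerns Brd4 and papillomavirus E2 transcriptional activation.
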