Addgene plasmid #24747: p5189 pSUPER-shRNA-GFP
Purpose: Addgene QC next-generation sequencing identified retroviral plasmid backbone elements.
Depositing lab: Peter Howley. Depositing organization: Harvard Medical School. Publication: Bromodomain protein 4 mediates the papillomavirus E2 transcriptional activation function. Schweiger MR, You J, Howley PM. J Virol. 2006 May . 80(9):4276-85. 10.1128/JVI.80.9.4276-4285.2006 PubMed 16611886.
Backbone
  Vector backbone: pSUPER
  Backbone manufacturer: Halo-Bio RNAi Therapeutics
  Backbone size w/o insert (bp): 3176
  Vector type: Retroviral
Growth in bacteria
  Bacterial resistance: Ampicillin, 100 μg/mL
  Growth temperature: 37°C
  Growth strain: DH5alpha
  Copy number: Unknown
Gene/Insert
  Gene/Insert name: shRNA-GFP
  Species: H. sapiens (human)
  Cloning method: Restriction Enzyme
  Sequencing primers: 5′ H1; 3′ T3
Terms and licenses: Academic/Nonprofit Terms; Industry Terms: Not Available to Industry
Depositor comments: shRNA oligo sequence is - 5′-GCAAGCTGACCCTGAAGTTC
How to cite: p5189 pSUPER-shRNA-GFP was a gift from Peter Howley (Addgene plasmid # 24747 ; http://n2t.net/addgene:24747 ; RRID:Addgene_24747)
