>Addgene plasmid #24747 | p5189 pSUPER-shRNA-GFP | addgene partial sequence | sequence record 30720 | 24747 with H1
TTTGGATTGGGATCTTATAAGTTCTGTATGAGACCACAGATCCCCGCAAGCTGACCCTGAAGTTCTTCAA
GAGAGAACTTCAGGGTCAGCTTGCTTTTTGGAAAAGCTTATCGATACCGTCGACCTCGAGAGATCGATCT
AATTCCGGCGCCTAGAGAAGGAGTGAGGGCTGGATAAAGGGAGGATCGAGGCGGGGTCGAACGAGGAGGT
TCAAGGGGGAGAGACGGGGCGGATGGAGGAAGAGGAGGCGGAGGCTTAGGGTGTACAAAGGGCTTGACCC
AGGGAGGGGGGTCAAAAGCCAAGGCTTCCCAGGTCACGATGTAGGGGACCTGGTCTGGGTGTCCATGCGG
GCCAGGTGAAAAGACCTTGATCTTAACCTGGGTGATGAGGTCTCGGTTAAAGGTGCCGTCTCGCGGCCAT
CCGACGTTAAAGGTTGGCCATTCTGCAGAGCAGAAGGTAACCCAACGTCTCTTCTTGACATCTACCGACT
GGTTGTGAGCGATCCGCTCGACATCTTTCCAGTGACCTAAGGTCAAACTTAAGGGAGTGGTAACAGTCTG
GCCCTAATTTTCAGACAAATACAGAAACACAGTCAGACAGAGACAACACAGAACGATGCTGCAGCGCTGC
AGCAGACAAGACGCGCGGCTTCGGTTCCAAACCGAAAGCAAAAATTCAGACGGAGGCGGGAACTGTTTTA
GGTTCTCGTCTCCTACCAGAACCACATATCCTGACGGGGTCGGATTCCACATCGACTCCCTTCCTCAGGT
CGGGCCACAAAAACGGCCCCCAAAGTCCCTGGGACGTCTCCCAGGGTTGCGGCCGGGTGTTCAGAACTCG
TCAGTTCCACCACGGGTCCGCCAGATACAGAGCTAGTTAGCTAACTAGTACAGACGCAGGCGCAAACATT
AGATGCCGGC
